>Addgene plasmid #162261 | 6OQM | addgene full sequence | sequence record 319827 | Addgene NGS Result
AGTTGTGACTTCTCACCGGGAGATTTGGTTTGGGCCAAGATGGAGGGTTACCCCTGGTGGCCTTGTCTGG
TTTACAACCACCCCTTTGATGGAACATTCATCCGCGAGAAAGGGAAATCAGTCCGTGTTCATGTACAGTT
TTTTGATGACAGCCCAACAAGGGGCTGGGTTAGCAAAAGGCTTTTAAAGCCATATACAGGTTCAAAATCA
AAGGAAGCCCAGAAGGGAGGTCATTTTTACAGTGCAAAGCCTGAAATACTGAGAGCAATGCAACGTGCAG
ACGAAGCCTTAAATAAAGACAAGATTAAGAGGCTTGAATTGGCAGTTTGTGATGAGTGATGACGAAGCTT
GCGGCCGCACTCGAGCACCACCACCACCACCACTGAGATCCGGCTGCTAACAAAGCCCGAAAGGAAGCTG
AGTTGGCTGCTGCCACCGCTGAGCAATAACTAGCATAACCCCTTGGGGCCTCTAAACGGGTCTTGAGGGG
TTTTTTGCTGAAAGGAGGAACTATATCCGGATTGGCGAATGGG
[124 nt withheld, positions 534-657]
C
[91 nt withheld, positions 659-749]
A
[49 nt withheld, positions 751-799]
CCTTTGACGTTGGAGTCCACGTTCTTT
[37 nt withheld, positions 827-863]
ACCCTATCTCGGTCTATTCTTTTGATTTATAAGGGATTTTGCCGATTTCGGCCTATTGGTTAAAAAATGA
GCTGATTTAACAAAAATTTAACGCGAATTTTAACAAAATATTAACGCTTACAATTTAGGTGGCACTTTTC
GGGGAAATGTGCGCGGAACCCCTATTTGTTTATTTTTCTAAATACATTCAAATATGTATCCGCTCATGAA
TTAATTCTTAGAAAAACTCATCGAGCATCAAATGAAACTGCAATTTATTCATATCAGGATTATCAATACC
ATATTTTTGAAAAAGCCGTTTCTGTAATGAAGGAGAAAACTCACCGAGGCAGTTCCATAGGATGGCAAGA
TCCTGGTATCGGTCTGCGATTCCGACTCGTCCAACATCAATACAACCTATTAATTTCCCCTCGTCAAAAA
TAAGGTTATCAAGTGAGAAATCACCATGAGTGACGACTGAATCCGGTGAGAATGGCAAAAGTTTATGCAT
TTCTTTCCAGACTTGTTCAACAGGCCAGCCATTACGCTCGTCATCAAAATCACTCGCATCAACCAAACCG
TTATTCATTCGTGATTGCGCCTGAGCGAGACGAAATACGCGATCGCTGTTAAAAGGACAATTACAAACAG
GAATCGAATGCAACCGGCGCAGGAACACTGCCAGCGCATCAACAATATTTTCACCTGAATCAGGATATTC
TTCTAATACCTGGAATGCTGTTTTCCCGGGGATCGCAGTGGTGAGTAACCATGCATCATCAGGAGTACGG
ATAAAATGCTTGATGGTCGGAAGAGGCATAAATTCCGTCAGCCAGTTTAGTCTGACCATCTCATCTGTAA
CATCATTGGCAACGCTACCTTTGCCATGTTTCAGAAACAACTCTGGCGCATCGGGCTTCCCATACAATCG
ATAGATTGTCGCACCTGATTGCCCGACATTATCGCGAGCCCATTTATACCCATATAAATCAGCATCCATG
TTGGAATTTAATCGCGGCCTAGAGCAAGACGTTTCCCGTTGAATATGGCTCATAACACCCCTTGTATTAC
TGTTTATGTAAGCAGACAGTTTTATTGTTCATGACCAAAATCCCTTAACGTGAGTTTTCGTTCCACTGAG
CGTCAGACCCCGTAGAAAAGATCAAAGGATCTTCTTGAGATCCTTTTTTTCTGCGCGTAATCTGCTGCTT
GCAAACAAAAAAACCACCGCTACCAGCGGTGGTTTGTTTGCCGGATCAAGAGCTACCAACTCTTTTTCCG
AAGGTAACTGGCTTCAGCAGAGCGCAGATACCAAATACTGTCCTTCTAGTGTAGCCGTAGTTAGGCCACC
ACTTCAAGAACTCTGTAGCACCGCCTACATACCTCGCTCTGCTAATCCTGTTACCAGTGGCTGCTGCCAG
TGGCGATAAGTCGTGTCTTACCGGGTTGGACTCAAGACGATAGTTACCGGATAAGGCGCAGCGGTCGGGC
TGAACGGGGGGTTCGTGCACACAGCCCAGCTTGGAGCGAACGACCTACACCGAACTGAGATACCTACAGC
GTGAGCTATGAGAAAGCGCCACGCTTCCCGAAGGGAGAAAGGCGGACAGGTATCCGGTAAGCGGCAGGGT
CGGAACAGGAGAGCGCACGAGGGAGCTTCCAGGGGGAAACGCCTGGTATCTTTATAGTCCTGTCGGGTTT
CGCCACCTCTGACTTGAGCGTCGATTTTTGTGATGCTCGTCAGGGGGGCGGAGCCTATGGAAAAACGCCA
GCAACGCGGCCTTTTTACGGTTCCTGGCCTTTTGCTGGCCTTTTGCTCACATGTTCTTTCCTGCGTTATC
CCCTGATTCTGTGGATAACCGTATTACCGCCTTTGAGTGAGCTGATACCGCTCGCCGCAGCCGAACGACC
GAGCGCAGCGAGTCAGTGAGCGAGGAAGCGGAAGAGCGCCTGATGCGGTATTTTCTCCTTACGCATCTGT
GCGGTATTTCACACCGCAATGGTGCACTCTCAGTACAATCTGCTCTGATGCCGCATAGTTAAGCCAGTAT
ACACTCCGCTATCGCTACGTGACTGGGTCATGGCTGCGCCCCGACACCCGCCAACACCCGCTGACGCGCC
CTGACGGGCTTGTCTGCTCCCGGCATCCGCTTACAGACAAGCTGTGACCGTCTCCGGGAGCTGCATGTGT
CAGAGGTTTTCACCGTCATCACCGAAACGCGCGAGGCAGCTGCGGTAAAGCTCATCAGCGTGGTCGTGAA
GCGATTCACAGATGTCTGCCTGTTCATCCGCGTCCAGCTCGTTGAGTTTCTCCAGAAGCGTTAATGTCTG
GCTTCTGATAAAGCGGGCCATGTTAAGGGCGGTTTTTTCCTGTTTGGTCACTGATGCCTCCGTGTAAGGG
GGATTTCTGTTCATGGGGGTAATGATACCGATGAAACGAGAGAGGATGCTCACGATACGGGTTACTGATG
ATGAACATGCCCGGTTACTGGAACGTTGTGAGGGTAAACAACTGGCGGTATGGATGCGGCGGGACCAGAG
AAAAATCACTCAGGGTCAATGCCAGCGCTTCGTTAATACAGATGTAGGTGTTCCACAGGGTAGCCAGCAG
CATCCTGCGATGCAGATCCGGAACATAATGGTGCAGGGCGCTGACTTCCGCGTTTCCAGACTTTACGAAA
CACGGAAACCGAAGACCATTCATGTTGTTGCTCAGGTCGCAGACGTTTTGCAGCAGCAGTCGCTTCACGT
TCGCTCGCGTATCGGTGATTCATTCTGCTAACCAGTAAGGCAACCCCGCCAGCCTAGCCGGGTCCTCAAC
GACAGGAGCACGATCATGCGCACCCGTGGGGCCGCCATGCCGGCGATAATGGCCTGCTTCTCGCCGAAAC
GTTTGGTGGCGGGACCAGTGACGAAGGCTTGAGCGAGGGCGTGCAAGATTCCGAATACCGCAAGCGACAG
GCCGATCATCGTCGCGCTCCAGCGAAAGCGGTCCTCGCCGAAAATGACCCAGAGCGCTGCCGGCACCTGT
CCTACGAGTTGCATGATAAAGAAGACAGTCATAAGTGCGGCGACGATAGTCATGCCCCGCGCCCACCGGA
AGGAGCTGACTGGGTTGAAGGCTCTCAAGGGCATCGGTCGAGATCCCGGTGCCTAATGAGTGAGCTAACT
TACATTAATTGCGTTGCGCTCACTGCCCGCTTTCCAGTCGGGAAACCTGTCGTGCCAGCTGCATTAATGA
ATCGGCCAACGCGCGGGGAGAGGCGGTTTGCGTATTGGGCGCCAGGGTGGTTTTTCTTTTCACCAGTGAG
ACGGGCAACAGCTGATTGCCCTTCACCGCCTGGCCCTGAGAGAGTTGCAGCAAGCGGTCCACGCTGGTTT
GCCCCAGCAGGCGAAAATCCTGTTTGATGGTGGTTAACGGCGGGATATAACATGAGCTGTCTTCGGTATC
GTCGTATCCCACTACCGAGATATCCGCACCAACGCGCAGCCCGGACTCGGTAATGGCGCGCATTGCGCCC
AGCGCCATCTGATCGTTGGCAACCAGCATCGCAGTGGGAACGATGCCCTCATTCAGCATTTGCATGGTTT
GTTGAAAACCGGACATGGCACTCCAGTCGCCTTCCCGTTCCGCTATCGGCTGAATTTGATTGCGAGTGAG
ATATTTATGCCAGCCAGCCAGACGCAGACGCGCCGAGACAGAACTTAATGGGCCCGCTAACAGCGCGATT
TGCTGGTGACCCAATGCGACCAGATGCTCCACGCCCAGTCGCGTACCGTCTTCATGGGAGAAAATAATAC
TGTTGATGGGTGTCTGGTCAGAGACATCAAGAAATAACGCCGGAACATTAGTGCAGGCAGCTTCCACAGC
AATGGCATCCTGGTCATCCAGCGGATAGTTAATGATCAGCCCACTGACGCGTTGCGCGAGAAGATTGTGC
ACCGCCGCTTTACAGGCTTCGACGCCGCTTCGTTCTACCATCGACACCACCACGCTGGCACCCAGTTGAT
CGGCGCGAGATTTAATCGCCGCGACAATTTGCGACGGCGCGTGCAGGGCCAGACTGGAGGTGGCAACGCC
AATCAGCAACGACTGTTTGCCCGCCAGTTGTTGTGCCACGCGGTTGGGAATGTAATTCAGCTCCGCCATC
GCCGCTTCCACTTTTTCCCGCGTTTTCGCAGAAACGTGGCTGGCCTGGTTCACCACGCGGGAAACGGTCT
GATAAGAGACACCGGCATACTCTGCGACATCGTATAACGTTACTGGTTTCACATTCACCACCCTGAATTG
ACTCTCTTCCGGGCGCTATCATGCCATACCGCGAAAGGTTTTGCGCCATTCGATGGTGTCCGGGATCTCG
ACGCTCTCCCTTATGCGACTCCTGCATTAGGAAGCAGCCCAGTAGTAGGTTGAGGCCGTTGAGCACCGCC
GCCGCAAGGAATGGTGCATGCAAGGAGATGGCGCCCAACAGTCCCCCGGCCACGGGGCCTGCCACCATAC
CCACGCCGAAACAAGCGCTCATGAGCCCGAAGTGGCGAGCCCGATCTTCCCCATCGGTGATGTCGGCGAT
ATAGGCGCCAGCAACCGCACCTGTGGCGCCGGTGATGCCGGCCACGATGCGTCCGGCGTAGAGGATCGAG
ATCTCGATCCCGCGAAATTAATACGACTCACTATAGGGGAATTGTGAGCGGATAACAATTCCCCTCTAGA
AATAATTTTGTTTAACTTTAAGAAGGAGATATACCATGCATCATCATCATCATCACAGCAGCGGCAGAGA
AAACTTGTATTTCCAGGGC
Features (pLannotate 1.2.2; 20 found; start..end, strand, type, name):
      1..336     +  CDS            MSH6 (fragment): MSH6_HUMAN - Also known as GTBP. Experimental evidence at protein level: Swiss-Prot protein existence level 1. Component of the post-replicative DNA mismatch repair system (MMR). Heterodimerizes with MSH2 to form MutS alpha, which binds to DNA mismatches thereby initiating DNA repair. When bound, MutS alpha bends the DNA helix and shields approximately 20 base pairs, and recognizes single base mismatches and dinucleotide insertion-deletion loops (IDL) in the DNA. After mismatch binding, forms a ternary complex with the MutL alpha heterodimer, which is thought to be responsible for directing th
    366..383     +  CDS            9xHis (fragment): 9xHis affinity tag
    393..442     +  CDS            SET1 (fragment): solubility-enhancement tag derived from T7 phage gene 10B
    450..497     +  terminator     T7 terminator: transcription terminator for bacteriophage T7 RNA polymerase
    534..962     +  rep_origin     f1 ori (sequence partly withheld): f1 bacteriophage origin of replication; arrow indicates direction of (+) strand synthesis
   1015..1072    +  promoter       AmpR promoter (fragment): bla
   1081..1896    -  CDS            KanR: aminoglycoside phosphotransferase; aph(3')-Ia; confers resistance to kanamycin in bacteria or G418 (Geneticin®) in eukaryotes
   2018..2606    +  rep_origin     ori: high-copy-number ColE1/pMB1/pBR322/pUC origin of replication
   2792..2931    -  misc_feature   bom: basis of mobility region from pBR322
   3033..3224    -  CDS            rop: Rop protein, which maintains plasmids at low copy number; rop
   3241..3621    +  CDS            YPB1_ECOLX: Protein predicted: Swiss-Prot protein existence level 4. From Escherichia coli.
   3693..3984    -  CDS            TcR (fragment): tetracycline efflux protein; tet; confers resistance to tetracycline
   3999..4020    -  protein_bind   CAP binding site: CAP binding activates transcription in the presence of cAMP. E. coli catabolite activator protein
   4033..5115    -  CDS            lacI: lac repressor; lacI; The lac repressor binds to the lac operator to inhibit transcription in E. coli. This inhibition can be relieved by adding lactose or isopropyl-β-D-thiogalactopyranoside (IPTG).
   5116..5193    -  promoter       lacI promoter: lacI
   5201..5480    -  CDS            TcR (fragment): tetracycline efflux protein; tet; confers resistance to tetracycline
   5502..5520    +  promoter       T7 promoter: promoter for bacteriophage T7 RNA polymerase
   5521..5545    +  protein_bind   lac operator: The lac repressor binds to the lac operator to inhibit transcription in E. coli. This inhibition can be relieved by adding lactose or isopropyl-β-D-thiogalactopyranoside (IPTG). lac repressor encoded by lacI
   5560..5582    +  RBS            RBS: efficient ribosome binding site from bacteriophage T7 gene 10 (Olins and Rangwala, 1989)
   5590..5608    +  CDS            capTEV™ (fragment): composite tag for in vivo biotinylation, TEV protease cleavage, and 6xHis tagging
