[The description below was written by a language model from this plasmid's Addgene catalogue record and pLannotate feature annotations shown in this document.]
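Description:
6OQM is a bacterial expression plasmid built on pET28-MHL, a pET28-derived vector adapted for ligation-independent cloning. It carries a 336 bp fragment of human MSH6, the mismatch repair protein that pairs with MSH2 to form the MutS alpha mismatch-recognition complex. The insert encodes only a small portion of the protein, not the full-length factor. The record does not state which domain or residue range it covers. The plasmid name and the depositor comments link it to a structural genomics clone and an associated structure entry, so the intended use appears to be recombinant production of this MSH6 fragment in E. coli for purification and structural or biophysical work.

Expression is driven by a T7 promoter followed by a lac operator and the T7 gene 10 ribosome binding site. A plasmid-borne lacI gene supplies the repressor, so transcription requires a host that provides T7 RNA polymerase and is inducible with IPTG. The open reading frame begins with an N-terminal 6xHis tag and a TEV protease site, allowing metal-affinity purification and later removal of the tag. The annotation software labels this region as a partial composite TEV/His tag. Downstream of the insert, the feature table shows a His-tag-like fragment and a short T7 gene 10-derived segment before the T7 terminator. These look like backbone remnants, and the record lists only the N-terminal tag as fused to the insert.

The plasmid is selected with kanamycin through the aph(3')-Ia gene. It replicates from a pBR322-type origin accompanied by rop and bom, consistent with the low copy number recorded. An f1 origin and non-functional tetracycline resistance fragments are also annotated.
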