Addgene plasmid #162261: 6OQM
Purpose: Bacterial Expression
Depositing lab: Cheryl Arrowsmith. Depositing organization: University of Toronto.
Backbone
  Vector backbone: pET28-MHL
  Backbone manufacturer: SGC (Addgene Plasmid # 26096)
  Vector type: Bacterial Expression
Growth in bacteria
  Bacterial resistance: Kanamycin, 50 μg/mL
  Growth temperature: 37°C
  Growth strain: DH5alpha
  Copy number: Low Copy
Gene/Insert
  Gene/Insert name: MSH6 (alt name: MSH6:JMC075-E10:C227563)
  Species: H. sapiens (human)
  Insert size (bp): 336
  Entrez Gene: MSH6 (a.k.a. GTBP, GTMBP, HNPCC5, HSAP, LYNCH5, MMRCS3, MSH-6, p160)
  Promoter: T7
  Tag / fusion protein: 6xHis-TEV (N terminal on insert)
  Cloning method: Ligation Independent Cloning
  Sequencing primers: 5′ T7; 3′ T7-term
Terms and licenses: Academic/Nonprofit Terms; Industry Terms: Not Available to Industry
Depositor comments: N-terminal tag AA:MHHHHHHSSGRENLYFQG. SGC Clone ID:MSH6:JMC075-E10:C227563. SGC Clone ID:http://www.thesgc.org/structures/6OQM/
How to cite: 6OQM was a gift from Cheryl Arrowsmith (Addgene plasmid # 162261 ; http://n2t.net/addgene:162261 ; RRID:Addgene_162261)
