>Addgene plasmid #162261 | 6OQM | depositor partial sequence | sequence record 314544 | Insert sequence
AGTTGTGACTTCTCACCGGGAGATTTGGTTTGGGCCAAGATGGAGGGTTACCCCTGGTGGCCTTGTCTGG
TTTACAACCACCCCTTTGATGGAACATTCATCCGCGAGAAAGGGAAATCAGTCCGTGTTCATGTACAGTT
TTTTGATGACAGCCCAACAAGGGGCTGGGTTAGCAAAAGGCTTTTAAAGCCATATACAGGTTCAAAATCA
AAGGAAGCCCAGAAGGGAGGTCATTTTTACAGTGCAAAGCCTGAAATACTGAGAGCAATGCAACGTGCAG
ACGAAGCCTTAAATAAAGACAAGATTAAGAGGCTTGAATTGGCAGTTTGTGATGAG
